>Addgene plasmid #43143 | I-GTCA | depositor partial sequence | sequence record 58408 | I-GTCA sequence 424 bps
CGTCTCCTGACCCCAGAGCAGGTCGTGGCAATCGCGAGCAATAACGGCGGAAAACAGGCTTTGGAAACGG
TGCAGAGGCTCCTTCCAGTGCTGTGCCAAGCGCACGGACTCACCCCAGAGCAGGTCGTGGCCATTGCCTC
GAATGGAGGGGGCAAACAGGCGTTGGAAACCGTACAACGATTGCTGCCGGTGCTGTGCCAAGCGCACGGC
CTCACCCCAGAGCAGGTCGTGGCGATCGCAAGCCACGACGGAGGAAAGCAAGCCTTGGAAACAGTACAGA
GGCTGTTGCCTGTGCTGTGCCAAGCGCACGGATTAACCCCAGAGCAGGTCGTGGCAATCGCCTCCAACAT
TGGCGGGAAACAGGCACTCGAGACTGTCCAGCGCCTGCTTCCCGTGCTGTGCCAAGCGCACGGCTTAAGA
GACG
