>Addgene plasmid #43143 | I-GTCA | addgene partial sequence | sequence record 60277 | M13-F20 5'-TGTAAAACGACGGCCAGT-3'
CTATAGGGCGAATTGGGCCCTCTAGATGCATGCTCGAGCGGCCGCCAGTGTGATGGATATCTGCAGAATT
CGCCCTTATATAGATGCCGTCCTAGCGCGTCTCCTGACCCCAGAGCAGGTCGTGGCAATCGCGAGCAATA
ACGGCGGAAAACAGGCTTTGGAAACGGTGCAGAGGCTCCTTCCAGTGCTGTGCCAAGCGCACGGACTCAC
CCCAGAGCAGGTCGTGGCCATTGCCTCGAATGGAGGGGGCAAACAGGCGTTGGAAACCGTACAACGATTG
CTGCCGGTGCTGTGCCAAGCGCACGGCCTCACCCCAGAGCAGGTCGTGGCGATCGCAAGCCACGACGGAG
GAAAGCAAGCCTTGGAAACAGTACAGAGGCTGTTGCCTGTGCTGTGCCAAGCGCACGGATTAACCCCAGA
GCAGGTCGTGGCAATCGCCTCCAACATTGGCGGGAAACAGGCACTCGAGACTGTCCAGCGCCTGCTTCCC
GTGCTGTGCCAAGCGCACGGCTTAAGAGACGTGGGCACAGGAAAGATACTTAAGGGCGAATTCCAGCACA
CTGGCGGCCGTTACTAGTGGATCCGAGCTCGGTACCAAGCTTGATGCATAGCTTGAGTATTCTATAGTGT
CACCTAAATAGCTTGGCGTAATCATGGTCATAGCTGTTTCCTGTGTGAAATTGTTATCCGCTCACAATTC
CACACAACATACGAGCCGGAAGCATAAAGTGTAAAGCCTGGGGTGCCTAATGAGTGAGCTAACTCACATT
AATTGCGTTGCGCTCACTGCCCGCTTTCCAGTCGGGAAACCTGTCGTGCCAGCTGCATTAATGAATCGGC
CAACGCGCGGGGAGAGGCGGTTTGCGTATTGGGCGCTCTTCCGCTTCCTCGCTCACTGACTCGCTGCGCT
CGGTCGT
