[The description below was written by a language model from this plasmid's Addgene catalogue record.]
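Description:
I-GTCA is a bacterial cloning plasmid built on the commercial pCRII-TOPO backbone (about 4 kb without insert), into which a 424 bp synthetic fragment was introduced by TOPO cloning. It is a high-copy plasmid propagated in E. coli and carries both ampicillin and kanamycin resistance, as is standard for this backbone, so either or both antibiotics can be used for selection. The insert sits between the T7 and M13 reverse priming sites, which are listed as the sequencing primers and allow it to be verified from both sides. No feature table is provided, so individual backbone elements beyond these catalogue fields are not documented here.

The record gives the insert only as "I-GTCA", of synthetic origin, and does not spell out its contents. The plasmid is associated with a TALEN genome-editing system developed for generating human stem cell-based disease models. In that context, the name and the roughly 0.4 kb size are consistent with a pre-assembled block of four TALE repeat modules specifying the bases G, T, C and A. The "I" prefix may denote the block's position in a hierarchical assembly scheme. This reading is an inference rather than something the record states.

The plasmid has no eukaryotic promoter, reporter or expression elements on record and is not an expression vector. It appears to serve as a storage and amplification vehicle for a component of a repeat-array library, from which the fragment would be taken and joined with other blocks to build full-length TALE DNA-binding domains in a separate nuclease expression backbone.
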