Addgene plasmid #43143: I-GTCA
Depositing lab: Chad Cowan & Kiran Musunuru. Depositing organization: Harvard University. Publication: A TALEN Genome-Editing System for Generating Human Stem Cell-Based Disease Models. Ding Q, Lee YK, Schaefer EA, Peters DT, Veres A, Kim K, Kuperwasser N, Motola DL, Meissner TB, Hendriks WT, Trevisan M, Gupta RM, Moisan A, Banks E, Friesen M, Schinzel RT, Xia F, Tang A, Xia Y, Figueroa E, Wann A, Ahfeldt T, Daheron L, Zhang F, Rubin LL, Peng LF, Chung RT, Musunuru K, Cowan CA. Cell Stem Cell. 2012 Dec 12. pii: S1934-5909(12)00645-5. doi: 10.1016/j.stem.2012.11.011. PubMed 23246482.
Backbone
  Vector backbone: pCRII-TOPO
  Backbone manufacturer: Invitrogen
  Backbone size w/o insert (bp): 3973
  Vector type: Bacterial Cloning
Growth in bacteria
  Bacterial resistance: Ampicillin and Kanamycin, 100 & 50 μg/mL
  Growth temperature: 37°C
  Growth strain: Top10
  Copy number: High Copy
Gene/Insert
  Gene/Insert name: I-GTCA
  Species: Synthetic
  Insert size (bp): 424
  Cloning method: TOPO Cloning
  Sequencing primers: 5′ T7; 3′ M13-rev
Terms and licenses: Academic/Nonprofit Terms; Industry Terms: Not Available to Industry
How to cite: I-GTCA was a gift from Chad Cowan & Kiran Musunuru (Addgene plasmid # 43143 ; http://n2t.net/addgene:43143 ; RRID:Addgene_43143)
